>Addgene plasmid #231805 | 1996_pCCLsin.PPT.hPGK.EGFP-mCEP83.PRE | addgene full sequence | sequence record 460689 | Addgene NGS Result
AGGTGGCACTTTTCGGGGAAATGTGCGCGGAACCCCTATTTGTTTATTTTTCTAAATACATTCAAATATG
TATCCGCTCATGAGACAATAACCCTGATAAATGCTTCAATAATATTGAAAAAGGAAGAGTATGAGTATTC
AACATTTCCGTGTCGCCCTTATTCCCTTTTTTGCGGCATTTTGCCTTCCTGTTTTTGCTCACCCAGAAAC
GCTGGTGAAAGTAAAAGATGCTGAAGATCAGTTGGGTGCACGAGTGGGTTACATCGAACTGGATCTCAAC
AGCGGTAAGATCCTTGAGAGTTTTCGCCCCGAAGAACGTTTTCCAATGATGAGCACTTTTAAAGTTCTGC
TATGTGGCGCGGTATTATCCCGTATTGACGCCGGGCAAGAGCAACTCGGTCGCCGCATACACTATTCTCA
GAATGACTTGGTTGAGTACTCACCAGTCACAGAAAAGCATCTTACGGATGGCATGACAGTAAGAGAATTA
TGCAGTGCTGCCATAACCATGAGTGATAACACTGCGGCCAACTTACTTCTGACAACGATCGGAGGACCGA
AGGAGCTAACCGCTTTTTTGCACAACATGGGGGATCATGTAACTCGCCTTGATCGTTGGGAACCGGAGCT
GAATGAAGCCATACCAAACGACGAGCGTGACACCACGATGCCTGTAGCAATGGCAACAACGTTGCGCAAA
CTATTAACTGGCGAACTACTTACTCTAGCTTCCCGGCAACAATTAATAGACTGGATGGAGGCGGATAAAG
TTGCAGGACCACTTCTGCGCTCGGCCCTTCCGGCTGGCTGGTTTATTGCTGATAAATCTGGAGCCGGTGA
GCGTGGGTCTCGCGGTATCATTGCAGCACTGGGGCCAGATGGTAAGCCCTCCCGTATCGTAGTTATCTAC
ACGACGGGGAGTCAGGCAACTATGGATGAACGAAATAGACAGATCGCTGAGATAGGTGCCTCACTGATTA
AGCATTGGTAACTGTCAGACCAAGTTTACTCATATATACTTTAGATTGATTTAAAACTTCATTTTTAATT
TAAAAGGATCTAGGTGAAGATCCTTTTTGATAATCTCATGACCAAAATCCCTTAACGTGAGTTTTCGTTC
CACTGAGCGTCAGACCCCGTAGAAAAGATCAAAGGATCTTCTTGAGATCCTTTTTTTCTGCGCGTAATCT
GCTGCTTGCAAACAAAAAAACCACCGCTACCAGCGGTGGTTTGTTTGCCGGATCAAGAGCTACCAACTCT
TTTTCCGAAGGTAACTGGCTTCAGCAGAGCGCAGATACCAAATACTGTTCTTCTAGTGTAGCCGTAGTTA
GGCCACCACTTCAAGAACTCTGTAGCACCGCCTACATACCTCGCTCTGCTAATCCTGTTACCAGTGGCTG
CTGCCAGTGGCGATAAGTCGTGTCTTACCGGGTTGGACTCAAGACGATAGTTACCGGATAAGGCGCAGCG
GTCGGGCTGAACGGGGGGTTCGTGCACACAGCCCAGCTTGGAGCGAACGACCTACACCGAACTGAGATAC
CTACAGCGTGAGCTATGAGAAAGCGCCACGCTTCCCGAAGGGAGAAAGGCGGACAGGTATCCGGTAAGCG
GCAGGGTCGGAACAGGAGAGCGCACGAGGGAGCTTCCAGGGGGAAACGCCTGGTATCTTTATAGTCCTGT
CGGGTTTCGCCACCTCTGACTTGAGCGTCGATTTTTGTGATGCTCGTCAGGGGGGCGGAGCCTATGGAAA
AACGCCAGCAACGCGGCCTTTTTACGGTTCCTGGCCTTTTGCTGGCCTTTTGCTCACATGTTCTTTCCTG
CGTTATCCCCTGATTCTGTGGATAACCGTATTACCGCCTTTGAGTGAGCTGATACCGCTCGCCGCAGCCG
AACGACCGAGCGCAGCGAGTCAGTGAGCGAGGAAGCGGAAGAGCGCCCAATACGCAAACCGCCTCTCCCC
GCGCGTTGGCCGATTCATTAATGCAGCTGGCACGACAGGTTTCCCGACTGGAAAGCGGGCAGTGAGCGCA
ACGCAATTAATGTGAGTTAGCTCACTCATTAGGCACCCCAGGCTTTACACTTTATGCTTCCGGCTCGTAT
GTTGTGTGGAATTGTGAGCGGATAACAATTTCACACAGGAAACAGCTATGACCATGATTACGCCAAGCGC
GCAATTAACCCTCACTAAAGGGAACAAAAGCTGGAGCTGCAAGCTTGGCCATTGCATACGTTGTATCCAT
ATCATAATATGTACATTTATATTGGCTCATGTCCAACATTACCGCCATGTTGACATTGATTATTGACTAG
TTATTAATAGTAATCAATTACGGGGTCATTAGTTCATAGCCCATATATGGAGTTCCGCGTTACATAACTT
ACGGTAAATGGCCCGCCTGGCTGACCGCCCAACGACCCCCGCCCATTGACGTCAATAATGACGTATGTTC
CCATAGTAACGCCAATAGGGACTTTCCATTGACGTCAATGGGTGGAGTATTTACGGTAAACTGCCCACTT
GGCAGTACATCAAGTGTATCATATGCCAAGTACGCCCCCTATTGACGTCAATGACGGTAAATGGCCCGCC
TGGCATTATGCCCAGTACATGACCTTATGGGACTTTCCTACTTGGCAGTACATCTACGTATTAGTCATCG
CTATTACCATGGTGATGCGGTTTTGGCAGTACATCAATGGGCGTGGATAGCGGTTTGACTCACGGGGATT
TCCAAGTCTCCACCCCATTGACGTCAATGGGAGTTTGTTTTGGCACCAAAATCAACGGGACTTTCCAAAA
TGTCGTAACAACTCCGCCCCATTGACGCAAATGGGCGGTAGGCGTGTACGGTGGGAGGTCTATATAAGCA
GAGCTCGTTTAGTGAACCGGGGTCTCTCTGGTTAGACCAGATCTGAGCCTGGGAGCTCTCTGGCTAACTA
GGGAACCCACTGCTTAAGCCTCAATAAAGCTTGCCTTGAGTGCTTCAAGTAGTGTGTGCCCGTCTGTTGT
GTGACTCTGGTAACTAGAGATCCCTCAGACCCTTTTAGTCAGTGTGGAAAATCTCTAGCAGTGGCGCCCG
AACAGGGACTTGAAAGCGAAAGGGAAACCAGAGGAGCTCTCTCGACGCAGGACTCGGCTTGCTGAAGCGC
GCACGGCAAGAGGCGAGGGGCGGCGACTGGTGAGTACGCCAAAAATTTTGACTAGCGGAGGCTAGAAGGA
GAGAGATGGGTGCGAGAGCGTCAGTATTAAGCGGGGGAGAATTAGATCGCGATGGGAAAAAATTCGGTTA
AGGCCAGGGGGAAAGAAAAAATATAAATTAAAACATATAGTATGGGCAAGCAGGGAGCTAGAACGATTCG
CAGTTAATCCTGGCCTGTTAGAAACATCAGAAGGCTGTAGACAAATACTGGGACAGCTACAACCATCCCT
TCAGACAGGATCAGAAGAACTTAGATCATTATATAATACAGTAGCAACCCTCTATTGTGTGCATCAAAGG
ATAGAGATAAAAGACACCAAGGAAGCTTTAGACAAGATAGAGGAAGAGCAAAACAAAAGTAAGACCACCG
CACAGCAAGCGGCCGCTGATCTTCAGACCTGGAGGAGGAGATATGAGGGACAATTGGAGAAGTGAATTAT
ATAAATATAAAGTAGTAAAAATTGAACCATTAGGAGTAGCACCCACCAAGGCAAAGAGAAGAGTGGTGCA
GAGAGAAAAAAGAGCAGTGGGAATAGGAGCTTTGTTCCTTGGGTTCTTGGGAGCAGCAGGAAGCACTATG
GGCGCAGCGTCAATGACGCTGACGGTACAGGCCAGACAATTATTGTCTGGTATAGTGCAGCAGCAGAACA
ATTTGCTGAGGGCTATTGAGGCGCAACAGCATCTGTTGCAACTCACAGTCTGGGGCATCAAGCAGCTCCA
GGCAAGAATCCTGGCTGTGGAAAGATACCTAAAGGATCAACAGCTCCTGGGGATTTGGGGTTGCTCTGGA
AAACTCATTTGCACCACTGCTGTGCCTTGGAATGCTAGTTGGAGTAATAAATCTCTGGAACAGATTTGGA
ATCACACGACCTGGATGGAGTGGGACAGAGAAATTAACAATTACACAAGCTTAATACACTCCTTAATTGA
AGAATCGCAAAACCAGCAAGAAAAGAATGAACAAGAATTATTGGAATTAGATAAATGGGCAAGTTTGTGG
AATTGGTTTAACATAACAAATTGGCTGTGGTATATAAAATTATTCATAATGATAGTAGGAGGCTTGGTAG
GTTTAAGAATAGTTTTTGCTGTACTTTCTATAGTGAATAGAGTTAGGCAGGGATATTCACCATTATCGTT
TCAGACCCACCTCCCAACCCCGAGGGGACCCGACAGGCCCGAAGGAATAGAAGAAGAAGGTGGAGAGAGA
GACAGAGACAGATCCATTCGATTAGTGAACGGATCTCGACGGTATCGGTTAACTTTTAAAAGAAAAGGGG
GGATTGGGGGGTACAGTGCAGGGGAAAGAATAGTAGACATAATAGCAACAGACATACAAACTAAAGAATT
ACAAAAACAAATTACAAAAATTCAAAATTTTATCGATCACGAGACTAGCCTCGAGAAGCTTGATATCGAA
TTCCACGGGGTTGGGGTTGCGCCTTTTCCAAGGCAGCCCTGGGTTTGCGCAGGGACGCGGCTGCTCTGGG
CGTGGTTCCGGGAAACGCAGCGGCGCCGACCCTGGGTCTCGCACATTCTTCACGTCCGTTCGCAGCGTCA
CCCGGATCTTCGCCGCTACCCTTGTGGGCCCCCCGGCGACGCTTCCTGCTCCGCCCCTAAGTCGGGAAGG
TTCCTTGCGGTTCGCGGCGTGCCGGACGTGACAAACGGAAGCCGCACGTCTCACTAGTACCCTCGCAGAC
GGACAGCGCCAGGGAGCAATGGCAGCGCGCCGACCGCGATGGGCTGTGGCCAATAGCGGCTGCTCAGCAG
GGCGCGCCGAGAGCAGCGGCCGGGAAGGGGCGGTGCGGGAGGCGGGGTGTGGGGCGGTAGTGTGGGCCCT
GTTCCTGCCCGCGCGGTGTTCCGCATTCTGCAAGCCTCCGGAGCGCACGTCGGCAGTCGGCTCCCTCGTT
GACCGAATCACCGACCTCTCTCCCCAGGGGGATCCACCGGTCGCCACCATGGTGAGCAAGGGCGAGGAGC
TGTTCACCGGGGTGGTGCCCATCCTGGTCGAGCTGGACGGCGACGTAAACGGCCACAAGTTCAGCGTGTC
CGGCGAGGGCGAGGGCGATGCCACCTACGGCAAGCTGACCCTGAAGTTCATCTGCACCACCGGCAAGCTG
CCCGTGCCCTGGCCCACCCTCGTGACCACCCTGACCTACGGCGTGCAGTGCTTCAGCCGCTACCCCGACC
ACATGAAGCAGCACGACTTCTTCAAGTCCGCCATGCCCGAAGGCTACGTCCAGGAGCGCACCATCTTCTT
CAAGGACGACGGCAACTACAAGACCCGCGCCGAGGTGAAGTTCGAGGGCGACACCCTGGTGAACCGCATC
GAGCTGAAGGGCATCGACTTCAAGGAGGACGGCAACATCCTGGGGCACAAGCTGGAGTACAACTACAACA
GCCACAACGTCTATATCATGGCCGACAAGCAGAAGAACGGCATCAAGGTGAACTTCAAGATCCGCCACAA
CATCGAGGACGGCAGCGTGCAGCTCGCCGACCACTACCAGCAGAACACCCCCATCGGCGACGGCCCCGTG
CTGCTGCCCGACAACCACTACCTGAGCACCCAGTCCGCCCTGAGCAAAGACCCCAACGAGAAGCGCGATC
ACATGGTCCTGCTGGAGTTCGTGACCGCCGCCGGGATCACTCTCGGCATGGACGAGCTGTACAAGTCCGG
ACTCAGATCTCGAGCTCAAGCTTCGAATTCTGCAGTCGACGACACATTTCCTAGCCTATTTCCACCTGGA
GGAGATAGTAGGCTGAATCCTGAGCCTGAGTTCCAAAATATGTTAATTGATGAAAGGGTACGCTGTGAAC
ATCATAAACATAATTATCAGGCTCTGAAAATTGAACACAAAAGGTTGCAGGAAGAATATGTAAAATCACA
AAATGAACTTAAACGTGTATTAATTGAAAAGCAAGCAAGCCAGGAAAAATTCCAACTGCTCCTTGAAGAC
TTAAGGGGAGAATTAGTAGAGAAAGCTAGAGACATAGAAAAAATGAAACTGCAGGTACTAACACCACAAA
AATTGGAATTGGTAAAAGCCCAACTACAACAAGAATTAGAAGCTCCAATGCGAGAACGTTTTCGGACTCT
TGATGAAGAAGTGGAAAGGTACAGAGCTGAGTATAACAAGCTGCGCTACGAGTATACATTTCTCAAGTCA
GAGTTTGAACACCAGAAAGAAGAGTTTACTCGGGTTTCAGAAGAAGAGAAAATGAAATACAAGTCAGAGG
TTGCACGACTGGAGAAGGACAAAGAGGAGCTACATAACCAGCTGCTTAGTGTTGATCCCACGAGAGACAG
CAAACGAATGGAGCAACTTGTTCGAGAAAAAACCCATTTGCTTCAGAAATTGAAAAGTTTAGAGGCTGAA
GTAGCAGAATTAAGGGCTGAGAAAGAAAATTCTGGTGCTCAGGTAGAAAATGTCCAAAGAATACAGGTGA
GGCAGTTGGCTGAGATGCAGGCTACACTCAGATCCTTGGAGGCTGAAAAGCAGTCAGCTAAACTACAAGC
TGAGCGTTTAGAAAAAGAACTACAATCAAGCAATGAACAGAATACCTGCTTAATCAGCAAACTGCATAGA
GCTGACCGAGAAATCAGCACACTGGCCAGTGAAGTGAAAGAGCTTAAACATGCAAACAAACTAGAAATAA
CTGACATCAAACTGGAGGCAGCAAGAGCTAAGAGTGAGCTCGAAAGAGAAAGGAATAAGATCCAAAGTGA
ACTTGATGGATTGCAGTCAGACAATGAAATTCTCAAGTCAACTGTTGAACACCACAAAGCGCTCTTAGTG
GAAAAAGATCGTGAATTAATACGTAAAGTACAAGCTGCCAAGGAAGAAGGTTACCAGAAACTCATGGTCT
TACAAGATGAAAAGCTAGAACTTGAGAACAGATTATCAGACTTAGAGAAGATGAAGGTGGAGCGTGATGT
CTGGAGGCAGTCGGAAAAGGAGCAGTGTGAGGAGAAGCTGCGGGCCTCCCAGATGGCAGAGGAGGCAGCC
CGCAGGGAGCTGCAGAGCACTAGGTTAAAACTTCAACAACAAATTGTGAATACCGAAAAAGCAGAAAAAG
AAAAACTTGAAAATTCTGAACTGAAACAGCAAATCAGTCATTTGCAGATCCAAGTGACCTCACTGACACA
GTCGGAGAACGACTTACTGAATTCAAACCACATGCTGAAGGACATGGTGGAGAGACTAAAACAAGAATGC
CGAAATTTAAGGAGCCAAGCTGAGAAAGCACAACTAGACGTTGAAAAGACACTGGAGGAAAAACAGATCC
AGTGGTTGGAAGAAAAGCACAAGCTCCATGAGCGAATCACAGACAGAGAAGAAAAGTATAACCAAGCCAA
GGAAAAGCTACAGCGCGCAGCGACTGCTCAGAAAAAGAGAAAATCTCTTCATGAGAACAAATTGAAGAGA
CTACAGGAGAAAGTAGAAGTCTTGGAGGCAAAGAAAGAAGAACTAGAAACAGAAAACCAGGTGCTAAATA
GACAAAATGTTCCATTTGAAGAATATACAAGGCTTCAAAAACGACTAAAGGACATACAGAGAAGACATAA
TGAATTTCGAAGTCTAATTTTGGTTCCTAACATGCCTCCAACAGCATCGATTAGTCCTGCTAACTTCCAG
TCCGCAGTGACAGTTCCTGGAGCGGAACTCTCTTTTCCCCCTCATCTGCAGGAGGAACAACATCAAAGAG
AGCTCTCTCTCCTTCGCAAAAGACTGGAAGAACTGGAGACTACACAAAGAAAACAACTGGAGGAGCTTGG
GTCTCCTGGGGAGTGAAGCGGCCGCGTCGACAATCAACCTCTGGATTACAAAATTTGTGAAAGATTGACT
GGTATTCTTAACTATGTTGCTCCTTTTACGCTATGTGGATACGCTGCTTTAATGCCTTTGTATCATGCTA
TTGCTTCCCGTATGGCTTTCATTTTCTCCTCCTTGTATAAATCCTGGTTGCTGTCTCTTTATGAGGAGTT
GTGGCCCGTTGTCAGGCAACGTGGCGTGGTGTGCACTGTGTTTGCTGACGCAACCCCCACTGGTTGGGGC
ATTGCCACCACCTGTCAGCTCCTTTCCGGGACTTTCGCTTTCCCCCTCCCTATTGCCACGGCGGAACTCA
TCGCCGCCTGCCTTGCCCGCTGCTGGACAGGGGCTCGGCTGTTGGGCACTGACAATTCCGTGGTGTTGTC
GGGGAAGCTGACGTCCTTTCCATGGCTGCTCGCCTGTGTTGCCACCTGGATTCTGCGCGGGACGTCCTTC
TGCTACGTCCCTTCGGCCCTCAATCCAGCGGACCTTCCTTCCCGCGGCCTGCTGCCGGCTCTGCGGCCTC
TTCCGCGTCTTCGCCTTCGCCCTCAGACGAGTCGGATCTCCCTTTGGGCCGCCTCCCCGCCTGGAATTCG
AGCTCGGTACCTTTAAGACCAATGACTTACAAGGCAGCTGTAGATCTTAGCCACTTTTTAAAAGAAAAGG
GGGGACTGGAAGGGCTAATTCACTCCCAACGAAGACAAGATCTGCTTTTTGCTTGTACTGGGTCTCTCTG
GTTAGACCAGATCTGAGCCTGGGAGCTCTCTGGCTAACTAGGGAACCCACTGCTTAAGCCTCAATAAAGC
TTGCCTTGAGTGCTTCAAGTAGTGTGTGCCCGTCTGTTGTGTGACTCTGGTAACTAGAGATCCCTCAGAC
CCTTTTAGTCAGTGTGGAAAATCTCTAGCAGTAGTAGTTCATGTCATCTTATTATTCAGTATTTATAACT
TGCAAAGAAATGAATATCAGAGAGTGAGAGGAACTTGTTTATTGCAGCTTATAATGGTTACAAATAAAGC
AATAGCATCACAAATTTCACAAATAAAGCATTTTTTTCACTGCATTCTAGTTGTGGTTTGTCCAAACTCA
TCAATGTATCTTATCATGTCTGGCTCTAGCTATCCCGCCCCTAACTCCGCCCATCCCGCCCCTAACTCCG
CCCAGTTCCGCCCATTCTCCGCCCCATGGCTGACTAATTTTTTTTATTTATGCAGAGGCCGAGGCCGCCT
CGGCCTCTGAGCTATTCCAGAAGTAGTGAGGAGGCTTTTTTGGAGGCCTAGGGACGTACCCAATTCGCCC
TATAGTGAGTCGTATTACGCGCGCTCACTGGCCGTCGTTTTACAACGTCGTGACTGGGAAAACCCTGGCG
TTACCCAACTTAATCGCCTTGCAGCACATCCCCCTTTCGCCAGCTGGCGTAATAGCGAAGAGGCCCGCAC
CGATCGCCCTTCCCAACAGTTGCGCAGCCTGAATGGCGAATGGG
[124 nt withheld, positions 9495-9618]
C
[91 nt withheld, positions 9620-9710]
A
[49 nt withheld, positions 9712-9760]
CCTTTGACGTTGGAGTCCACGTTCTTT
[37 nt withheld, positions 9788-9824]
ACCCTATCTCGGTCTATTCTTTTGATTTATAAGGGATTTTGCCGATTTCGGCCTATTGGTTAAAAAATGA
GCTGATTTAACAAAAATTTAACGCGAATTTTAACAAAATATTAACGCTTACAATTT
Features (pLannotate 1.2.2; 29 found; start..end, strand, type, name):
     26..130     +  promoter       AmpR promoter: bla
    131..991     +  CDS            AmpR: β-lactamase; bla; confers resistance to ampicillin, carbenicillin, and related antibiotics
   1162..1750    +  rep_origin     ori: high-copy-number ColE1/pMB1/pBR322/pUC origin of replication
   1933..2025    +  CDS            lacI (fragment): lac repressor; lacI; The lac repressor binds to the lac operator to inhibit transcription in E. coli. This inhibition can be relieved by adding lactose or isopropyl-β-D-thiogalactopyranoside (IPTG).
   2038..2059    +  protein_bind   CAP binding site: CAP binding activates transcription in the presence of cAMP. E. coli catabolite activator protein
   2074..2104    +  promoter       lac promoter: promoter for the E. coli lac operon
   2112..2128    +  protein_bind   lac operator: The lac repressor binds to the lac operator to inhibit transcription in E. coli. This inhibition can be relieved by adding lactose or isopropyl-β-D-thiogalactopyranoside (IPTG). lac repressor encoded by lacI
   2173..2191    +  promoter       T3 promoter: promoter for bacteriophage T3 RNA polymerase
   2292..2671    +  enhancer       CMV enhancer: human cytomegalovirus immediate early enhancer
   2672..2875    +  promoter       CMV promoter: human cytomegalovirus (CMV) immediate early promoter
   2890..3070    +  LTR            5' LTR (truncated): truncated 5' long terminal repeat (LTR) from HIV-1
   3117..3242    +  misc_feature   HIV-1 Ψ: packaging signal of human immunodeficiency virus type 1
   3226..3589    +  CDS            HIV-1 gag (fragment): gag protein from human immunodeficiency virus 1; gag
   3735..3968    +  misc_feature   RRE: The Rev response element (RRE) of HIV-1 allows for Rev-dependent mRNA export from the nucleus to the cytoplasm.
   4345..4445    +  CDS            Rev (fragment): human immunodeficiency virus 1 (HIV-1) Rev protein; rev; enhances nuclear export of unspliced and incompletely spliced viral mRNAs
   4464..4581    +  misc_feature   cPPT/CTS: central polypurine tract and central termination sequence of HIV-1
   4601..4624    -  misc_feature   MCS (fragment): pBluescript multiple cloning site
   4627..5137    +  promoter       hPGK promoter: human phosphoglycerate kinase 1 promoter
   5159..5875    +  CDS            EGFP: EGFP is a basic (constitutively fluorescent) green fluorescent protein published in 1996, derived from Aequorea victoria. It is reported to be a rapidly-maturing weak dimer with moderate acid sensitivity.
   5876..5921    +  misc_feature   MCS (fragment): multiple cloning site
   5921..7993    +  CDS            Cep83: CEP83_MOUSE - Also known as Ccdc41. Experimental evidence at protein level: Swiss-Prot protein existence level 1. Component of the distal appendage region of the centriole involved in the initiation of primary cilium assembly. May collaborate with IFT20 in the trafficking of ciliary membrane proteins from the Golgi complex to the cilium during the initiation of primary cilium assembly. From Mus musculus (Mouse).
   8012..8600    +  misc_feature   WPRE: woodchuck hepatitis virus posttranscriptional regulatory element
   8617..8685    +  CDS            nef (fragment): NEF_HV1Z2 - Experimental evidence at protein level: Swiss-Prot protein existence level 1. Extracellular Nef protein targets CD4(+) T-lymphocytes for apoptosis by interacting with CXCR4 surface receptors. From Human immunodeficiency virus type 1 group M subtype D (isolate Z2/CDC-Z34) (HIV-1).
   8687..8920    +  LTR            3' LTR (ΔU3): self-inactivating 3' long terminal repeat (LTR) from HIV-1
   8992..9113    +  polyA_signal   SV40 poly(A) signal: SV40 polyadenylation signal
   9153..9288    +  rep_origin     SV40 ori: SV40 origin of replication
   9309..9327    -  promoter       T7 promoter: promoter for bacteriophage T7 RNA polymerase
   9335..9490    +  CDS            lacZα (fragment): LacZα fragment of β-galactosidase; lacZ fragment
   9495..9923    +  rep_origin     f1 ori (sequence partly withheld): f1 bacteriophage origin of replication; arrow indicates direction of (+) strand synthesis
