[The description below was written by a language model from this plasmid's Addgene catalogue record and pLannotate feature annotations shown in this document.]
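Description:
1996_pCCLsin.PPT.hPGK.EGFP-mCEP83.PRE is a third-generation-style, self-inactivating HIV-1 lentiviral transfer plasmid of about 9.95 kb for mammalian expression of mouse CEP83 fused to EGFP. According to the record it was built on pRRL.hPGK.GP91 by replacing the GP91 insert with an EGFP-Cep83 cassette excised from an existing pEGFP-C1-based Cep83 plasmid. It is propagated in E. coli through a high-copy ColE1/pUC origin and selected with ampicillin (AmpR/β-lactamase). The backbone also carries an f1 origin, an SV40 origin, lac/lacZα remnants, and T3 and T7 phage promoters flanking the viral region.

The viral genome is transcribed from a CMV enhancer/promoter fused to a truncated 5' LTR, which makes genomic RNA production Tat-independent. Downstream lie the Ψ packaging signal with a gag fragment, the RRE for Rev-dependent nuclear export, and the cPPT/CTS, which aids nuclear import of the preintegration complex. The internal human PGK1 promoter drives EGFP joined in frame, through a short multiple-cloning-site-derived linker, to the N-terminus of full-length mouse Cep83 (also known as Ccdc41). A WPRE follows to enhance transcript stability and expression, then the ΔU3 3' LTR, which inactivates LTR promoter activity after integration, and an SV40 polyadenylation signal.

CEP83 is a distal appendage component of the mother centriole, so the fusion serves as a fluorescent marker for the mother centrosome. The stated use is as the source construct for producing EGFP-mCEP83 mRNA that is electroporated into cells. The record does not explain how the transcription template is derived; the annotated T7 promoter lies downstream of the cassette in reverse orientation.
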