Addgene plasmid #231805: 1996_pCCLsin.PPT.hPGK.EGFP-mCEP83.PRE
Purpose: Label the mother centrosome-specific distal appendage protein CEP83 by electroporating an mRNA encoding it as well as an eGFP fusion protein.
Depositing lab: Annette Oxenius. Depositing organization: ETH Zurich (Swiss Federal Institute of Technology).
Backbone
  Vector backbone: pRRL.hPGK.GP91
  Modifications to backbone: hPGK1 promoter in exchange for GP91
  Vector type: Mammalian Expression, Lentiviral
Growth in bacteria
  Bacterial resistance: Ampicillin, 100 μg/mL
  Growth temperature: 37°C
  Growth strain: NEB Stable
  Copy number: Unknown
Gene/Insert
  Gene/Insert name: eGFP-mCEP83
  Species: M. musculus (mouse); Cep83
  GenBank ID: 77048
  Tag / fusion protein: eGFP
Resource information
  A portion of this plasmid was derived from a plasmid made by: Aimin Liu. For cloning of the plasmid used for eGFP-mCEP83 mRNA production, the eGFP-mCEP83 cassette from plasmid “pEGFPC1-Cep83” (a gift from Aimin Liu, Addgene #128874) was excised and inserted into “pRRL.hPGK.GP91” under control of the hPGK1 promoter and in exchange for GP91.
Terms and licenses: Academic/Nonprofit Terms; Industry Terms: Not Available to Industry
How to cite: 1996_pCCLsin.PPT.hPGK.EGFP-mCEP83.PRE was a gift from Annette Oxenius (Addgene plasmid # 231805 ; http://n2t.net/addgene:231805 ; RRID:Addgene_231805)
